Addgene plasmid #200644: pcDNA3 Split SNORA70
Purpose: Expressed a eGFP sequence where a chimeric intron with the sequence reference of SNORA70 (NR_000011) was inserted
Depositing lab: Claire Francastel. Depositing organization: CNRS, Delegation Paris Villejuif. Publication: Small nucleolar RNAs promote the restoration of muscle differentiation defects in cells from myotonic dystrophy type 1. Bogard B, Bonnet H, Boyarchuk E, Tellier G, Furling D, Mouly V, Francastel C, Hube F. Nucleic Acids Res. 2025 Mar 20;53(6):gkaf232. doi: 10.1093/nar/gkaf232. PubMed 40156865.
Backbone
  Vector backbone: pcDNA3
  Backbone size w/o insert (bp): 4749
  Total vector size (bp): 6625
  Vector type: Mammalian Expression
  Selectable markers: Neomycin (select with G418)
Growth in bacteria
  Bacterial resistance: Ampicillin, 100 μg/mL
  Growth temperature: 37°C
  Growth strain: DH5alpha
  Copy number: Unknown
Gene/Insert
  Gene/Insert name: Split GFP with chimeric intron containing SNORA70
  Species: H. sapiens (human)
  Insert size (bp): 1876
  Promoter: CMV
  Cloning method: Restriction Enzyme; 5′ cloning site SpeI (unknown if destroyed); 3′ cloning site XbaI (unknown if destroyed)
  Sequencing primers: 5′ T7; 3′ Sp6
Terms and licenses: Academic/Nonprofit Terms; Industry Terms: Not Available to Industry
How to cite: pcDNA3 Split SNORA70 was a gift from Claire Francastel (Addgene plasmid # 200644 ; http://n2t.net/addgene:200644 ; RRID:Addgene_200644)
