[The description below was written by a language model from this plasmid's Addgene catalogue record and pLannotate feature annotations shown in this document.]
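Description:
pcDNA3 Split SNORA70 is a mammalian expression plasmid built on the pcDNA3 backbone, about 6.6 kb in total with an insert of roughly 1.9 kb. It is propagated in E. coli through a high-copy ColE1/pUC-type origin and selected with ampicillin via the β-lactamase gene. An f1 origin is also present. For mammalian cells, an SV40 early promoter drives the neomycin phosphotransferase gene, followed by an SV40 polyadenylation signal, allowing G418 selection of stable transfectants.

The payload is an EGFP coding sequence interrupted by an artificial intron. The CMV immediate early enhancer and promoter drive transcription of a first EGFP fragment. This is followed by the 5′ portion of a chimeric β-globin/immunoglobulin heavy chain intron, the human H/ACA box small nucleolar RNA SNORA70, the 3′ portion of the chimeric intron, and then the remaining EGFP fragment. The bGH polyadenylation signal lies downstream. A reverse-oriented SV40 poly(A) segment and a large T antigen fragment sit between the insert and the bGH signal, and are probably remnants of cloning. T7 and SP6 promoters flank the insert and serve as sequencing primer sites.

This arrangement mimics the natural situation in which most human snoRNAs are encoded within introns of host genes. Splicing of the transcript should release the intron, from which SNORA70 can be processed, while joining the two EGFP halves into an intact open reading frame. Fluorescence would therefore report both transfection and correct splicing. The record states only that the plasmid expresses this intron-containing eGFP. The associated publication concerns snoRNAs and muscle differentiation defects in myotonic dystrophy type 1 cells, which suggests use for ectopic SNORA70 expression in that context.
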