Features (pLannotate 1.2.2; 27 found; start..end, strand, type, name):
     28..80      -  misc_feature   bom (fragment): basis of mobility region from pBR322
    235..614     +  enhancer       CMV enhancer: human cytomegalovirus immediate early enhancer
    615..818     +  promoter       CMV promoter: human cytomegalovirus (CMV) immediate early promoter
    814..847     +  LTR            5' LTR (truncated) (fragment): truncated 5' long terminal repeat (LTR) from HIV-1
    863..881     +  promoter       T7 promoter: promoter for bacteriophage T7 RNA polymerase
    901..1238    +  CDS            EGFP (fragment): the original enhanced GFP (Yang et al., 1996) mammalian codon-optimized
   1237..1318    +  intron         chimeric intron (fragment): chimera between introns from human β-globin and immunoglobulin heavy chain genes
   1371..1505    +  ncRNA          SNORA70: Accession: RF00156 - Small nucleolar RNA SNORA70
   1524..1575    +  intron         chimeric intron (fragment): chimera between introns from human β-globin and immunoglobulin heavy chain genes
   1574..1956    +  CDS            EGFP (fragment): the original enhanced GFP (Yang et al., 1996) mammalian codon-optimized
   1986..2067    -  polyA_signal   SV40 poly(A) signal: SV40 polyadenylation signal
   2090..2159    -  CDS            large T antigen (fragment): large T antigen from SV40 (simian virus 40)
   2174..2192    -  promoter       SP6 promoter: promoter for bacteriophage SP6 RNA polymerase
   2218..2442    +  polyA_signal   bGH poly(A) signal: bovine growth hormone polyadenylation signal
   2446..2467    +  promoter       SV40 promoter (fragment): SV40 enhancer and early promoter
   2488..2916    +  rep_origin     f1 ori (sequence partly withheld): f1 bacteriophage origin of replication; arrow indicates direction of (+) strand synthesis
   2930..3259    +  promoter       SV40 promoter: SV40 enhancer and early promoter
   3326..4117    +  CDS            neo: KKA2_KLEPN - Also known as kan, nptII. Experimental evidence at protein level: Swiss-Prot protein existence level 1. Resistance to kanamycin, neomycin, paromomycin, ribostamycin, butirosin and gentamicin B. From Klebsiella pneumoniae.
   4141..4299    +  CDS            ble (fragment): BLE_KLEPN - Experimental evidence at protein level: Swiss-Prot protein existence level 1. Binding protein with a strong affinity to the bleomycin family of antibiotics. Binds to CL990; an antimitotic-antibiotic compound. From Klebsiella pneumoniae.
   4294..4415    +  polyA_signal   SV40 poly(A) signal: SV40 polyadenylation signal
   4488..4504    -  protein_bind   lac operator: The lac repressor binds to the lac operator to inhibit transcription in E. coli. This inhibition can be relieved by adding lactose or isopropyl-β-D-thiogalactopyranoside (IPTG). lac repressor encoded by lacI
   4512..4542    -  promoter       lac promoter: promoter for the E. coli lac operon
   4557..4578    -  protein_bind   CAP binding site: CAP binding activates transcription in the presence of cAMP. E. coli catabolite activator protein
   4591..4683    -  CDS            lacI (fragment): lac repressor; lacI; The lac repressor binds to the lac operator to inhibit transcription in E. coli. This inhibition can be relieved by adding lactose or isopropyl-β-D-thiogalactopyranoside (IPTG).
   4866..5454    -  rep_origin     ori: high-copy-number ColE1/pMB1/pBR322/pUC origin of replication
   5625..6485    -  CDS            AmpR: β-lactamase; bla; confers resistance to ampicillin, carbenicillin, and related antibiotics
   6486..6590    -  promoter       AmpR promoter: bla
>Addgene plasmid #200644 | pcDNA3 Split SNORA70 | addgene full sequence | sequence record 393407 | Addgene NGS Result
GACGGATCGGGAGATCTCCCGATCCCCTATGGTGCACTCTCAGTACAATCTGCTCTGATGCCGCATAGTT
AAGCCAGTATCTGCTCCCTGCTTGTGTGTTGGAGGTCGCTGAGTAGTGCGCGAGCAAAATTTAAGCTACA
ACAAGGCAAGGCTTGACCGACAATTGCATGAAGAATCTGCTTAGGGTTAGGCGTTTTGCGCTGCTTCGCG
ATGTACGGGCCAGATATACGCGTTGACATTGATTATTGACTAGTTATTAATAGTAATCAATTACGGGGTC
ATTAGTTCATAGCCCATATATGGAGTTCCGCGTTACATAACTTACGGTAAATGGCCCGCCTGGCTGACCG
CCCAACGACCCCCGCCCATTGACGTCAATAATGACGTATGTTCCCATAGTAACGCCAATAGGGACTTTCC
ATTGACGTCAATGGGTGGAGTATTTACGGTAAACTGCCCACTTGGCAGTACATCAAGTGTATCATATGCC
AAGTACGCCCCCTATTGACGTCAATGACGGTAAATGGCCCGCCTGGCATTATGCCCAGTACATGACCTTA
TGGGACTTTCCTACTTGGCAGTACATCTACGTATTAGTCATCGCTATTACCATGGTGATGCGGTTTTGGC
AGTACATCAATGGGCGTGGATAGCGGTTTGACTCACGGGGATTTCCAAGTCTCCACCCCATTGACGTCAA
TGGGAGTTTGTTTTGGCACCAAAATCAACGGGACTTTCCAAAATGTCGTAACAACTCCGCCCCATTGACG
CAAATGGGCGGTAGGCGTGTACGGTGGGAGGTCTATATAAGCAGAGCTCTCTGGCTAACTAGAGAACCCA
CTGCTTACTGGCTTATCGAAATTAATACGACTCACTATAGGGAGACCCAAGCTTGGTACCATGGTGAGCA
AGGGCGAGGAGCTGTTCACCGGGGTGGTGCCCATCCTGGTCGAGCTGGACGGCGACGTAAACGGCCACAA
GTTCAGCGTGTCCGGCGAGGGCGAGGGCGATGCCACCTACGGCAAGCTGACCCTGAAGTTCATCTGCACC
ACCGGCAAGCTGCCCGTGCCCTGGCCCACCCTCGTGACCACCCTGACCTACGGCGTGCAGTGCTTCAGCC
GCTACCCCGACCACATGAAGCAGCACGACTTCTTCAAGTCCGCCATGCCCGAAGGCTACGTCCAGGAGCG
CACCATCTTCTTCAAGGACGACGGCAACTACAAGACCCGCGCCGAGGTAAGTATCAAGGTTACAAGACAG
GTTTAAGGAGACCAATAGAAACTGGGCTTGTCGAGACAGAGAAGACTCTTGCGTTTCTCGAGGGATCCCG
TCGCTTACCGGTAAGCGACGAAGCTTAATAAAGGAGCTAGCCTGCAGCCAATTAAGCCGACTGAGTTCCT
TTCCTCATGGGGGCCCAGTGTGCAATGGCTGCAAACAGCAGCTTCCTTGGTAGTGTACGCAGCCTGTTTG
TTGTATGGGTTGCTCTAAGGGACCTTGGAGACAGTCCATATGTACAGAATTCATGATAGGCACCTATTGG
TCTTACTGACATCCACTTTGCCTTTCTCTCCACAGGTGAAGTTCGAGGGCGACACCCTGGTGAACCGCAT
CGAGCTGAAGGGCATCGACTTCAAGGAGGACGGCAACATCCTGGGGCACAAGCTGGAGTACAACTACAAC
AGCCACAACGTCTATATCATGGCCGACAAGCAGAAGAACGGCATCAAGGTGAACTTCAAGATCCGCCACA
ACATCGAGGACGGCAGCGTGCAGCTCGCCGACCACTACCAGCAGAACACCCCCATCGGCGACGGCCCCGT
GCTGCTGCCCGACAACCACTACCTGAGCACCCAGTCCGCCCTGAGCAAAGACCCCAACGAGAAGCGCGAT
CACATGGTCCTGCTGGAGTTCGTGACCGCCGCCGGGATCACTCTCGGCATGGACGAGCTGTACAAGGATG
AGTTTGGACAAACCACAACTAGAATGCAGTGAAAAAAATGCTTTATTTGTGAAATTTGTGATGCTATTGC
TTTATTTGTAACCATTATAAGCTGCAATAAACAAGTTAACAACAACAATTGCATTCATTTTATGTTTCAG
GTTCAGGGGGAGGTGTGGGGGGCTTTTTAAAGCAAGTAAAACCTCTACAAATGTGGTATCTAGAGGGCCC
TATTCTATAGTGTCACCTAAATGCTAGAGCTCGCTGATCAGCCTCGACTGTGCCTTCTAGTTGCCAGCCA
TCTGTTGTTTGCCCCTCCCCCGTGCCTTCCTTGACCCTGGAAGGTGCCACTCCCACTGTCCTTTCCTAAT
AAAATGAGGAAATTGCATCGCATTGTCTGAGTAGGTGTCATTCTATTCTGGGGGGTGGGGTGGGGCAGGA
CAGCAAGGGGGAGGATTGGGAAGACAATAGCAGGCATGCTGGGGATGCGGTGGGCTCTATGGCTTCTGAG
GCGGAAAGAACCAGCTGGGGCTCTAGGGGGTATCCCC
[124 nt withheld, positions 2488-2611]
C
[91 nt withheld, positions 2613-2703]
A
[49 nt withheld, positions 2705-2753]
CCTTTGACGTTGGAGTCCACGTTCTTT
[37 nt withheld, positions 2781-2817]
ACCCTATCTCGGTCTATTCTTTTGATTTATAAGGGATTTTGCCGATTTCGGCCTATTGGTTAAAAAATGA
GCTGATTTAACAAAAATTTAACGCGAATTAATTCTGTGGAATGTGTGTCAGTTAGGGTGTGGAAAGTCCC
CAGGCTCCCCAGCAGGCAGAAGTATGCAAAGCATGCATCTCAATTAGTCAGCAACCAGGTGTGGAAAGTC
CCCAGGCTCCCCAGCAGGCAGAAGTATGCAAAGCATGCATCTCAATTAGTCAGCAACCATAGTCCCGCCC
CTAACTCCGCCCATCCCGCCCCTAACTCCGCCCAGTTCCGCCCATTCTCCGCCCCATGGCTGACTAATTT
TTTTTATTTATGCAGAGGCCGAGGCCGCCTCTGCCTCTGAGCTATTCCAGAAGTAGTGAGGAGGCTTTTT
TGGAGGCCTAGGCTTTTGCAAAAAGCTCCCGGGAGCTTGTATATCCATTTTCGGATCTGATCAAGAGACA
GGATGAGGATCGTTTCGCATGATTGAACAAGATGGATTGCACGCAGGTTCTCCGGCCGCTTGGGTGGAGA
GGCTATTCGGCTATGACTGGGCACAACAGACAATCGGCTGCTCTGATGCCGCCGTGTTCCGGCTGTCAGC
GCAGGGGCGCCCGGTTCTTTTTGTCAAGACCGACCTGTCCGGTGCCCTGAATGAACTGCAGGACGAGGCA
GCGCGGCTATCGTGGCTGGCCACGACGGGCGTTCCTTGCGCAGCTGTGCTCGACGTTGTCACTGAAGCGG
GAAGGGACTGGCTGCTATTGGGCGAAGTGCCGGGGCAGGATCTCCTGTCATCTCACCTTGCTCCTGCCGA
GAAAGTATCCATCATGGCTGATGCAATGCGGCGGCTGCATACGCTTGATCCGGCTACCTGCCCATTCGAC
CACCAAGCGAAACATCGCATCGAGCGAGCACGTACTCGGATGGAAGCCGGTCTTGTCGATCAGGATGATC
TGGACGAAGAGCATCAGGGGCTCGCGCCAGCCGAACTGTTCGCCAGGCTCAAGGCGCGCATGCCCGACGG
CGAGGATCTCGTCGTGACCCATGGCGATGCCTGCTTGCCGAATATCATGGTGGAAAATGGCCGCTTTTCT
GGATTCATCGACTGTGGCCGGCTGGGTGTGGCGGACCGCTATCAGGACATAGCGTTGGCTACCCGTGATA
TTGCTGAAGAGCTTGGCGGCGAATGGGCTGACCGCTTCCTCGTGCTTTACGGTATCGCCGCTCCCGATTC
GCAGCGCATCGCCTTCTATCGCCTTCTTGACGAGTTCTTCTGAGCGGGACTCTGGGGTTCGAAATGACCG
ACCAAGCGACGCCCAACCTGCCATCACGAGATTTCGATTCCACCGCCGCCTTCTATGAAAGGTTGGGCTT
CGGAATCGTTTTCCGGGACGCCGGCTGGATGATCCTCCAGCGCGGGGATCTCATGCTGGAGTTCTTCGCC
CACCCCAACTTGTTTATTGCAGCTTATAATGGTTACAAATAAAGCAATAGCATCACAAATTTCACAAATA
AAGCATTTTTTTCACTGCATTCTAGTTGTGGTTTGTCCAAACTCATCAATGTATCTTATCATGTCTGTAT
ACCGTCGACCTCTAGCTAGAGCTTGGCGTAATCATGGTCATAGCTGTTTCCTGTGTGAAATTGTTATCCG
CTCACAATTCCACACAACATACGAGCCGGAAGCATAAAGTGTAAAGCCTGGGGTGCCTAATGAGTGAGCT
AACTCACATTAATTGCGTTGCGCTCACTGCCCGCTTTCCAGTCGGGAAACCTGTCGTGCCAGCTGCATTA
ATGAATCGGCCAACGCGCGGGGAGAGGCGGTTTGCGTATTGGGCGCTCTTCCGCTTCCTCGCTCACTGAC
TCGCTGCGCTCGGTCGTTCGGCTGCGGCGAGCGGTATCAGCTCACTCAAAGGCGGTAATACGGTTATCCA
CAGAATCAGGGGATAACGCAGGAAAGAACATGTGAGCAAAAGGCCAGCAAAAGGCCAGGAACCGTAAAAA
GGCCGCGTTGCTGGCGTTTTTCCATAGGCTCCGCCCCCCTGACGAGCATCACAAAAATCGACGCTCAAGT
CAGAGGTGGCGAAACCCGACAGGACTATAAAGATACCAGGCGTTTCCCCCTGGAAGCTCCCTCGTGCGCT
CTCCTGTTCCGACCCTGCCGCTTACCGGATACCTGTCCGCCTTTCTCCCTTCGGGAAGCGTGGCGCTTTC
TCATAGCTCACGCTGTAGGTATCTCAGTTCGGTGTAGGTCGTTCGCTCCAAGCTGGGCTGTGTGCACGAA
CCCCCCGTTCAGCCCGACCGCTGCGCCTTATCCGGTAACTATCGTCTTGAGTCCAACCCGGTAAGACACG
ACTTATCGCCACTGGCAGCAGCCACTGGTAACAGGATTAGCAGAGCGAGGTATGTAGGCGGTGCTACAGA
GTTCTTGAAGTGGTGGCCTAACTACGGCTACACTAGAAGAACAGTATTTGGTATCTGCGCTCTGCTGAAG
CCAGTTACCTTCGGAAAAAGAGTTGGTAGCTCTTGATCCGGCAAACAAACCACCGCTGGTAGCGGTGGTT
TTTTTGTTTGCAAGCAGCAGATTACGCGCAGAAAAAAAGGATCTCAAGAAGATCCTTTGATCTTTTCTAC
GGGGTCTGACGCTCAGTGGAACGAAAACTCACGTTAAGGGATTTTGGTCATGAGATTATCAAAAAGGATC
TTCACCTAGATCCTTTTAAATTAAAAATGAAGTTTTAAATCAATCTAAAGTATATATGAGTAAACTTGGT
CTGACAGTTACCAATGCTTAATCAGTGAGGCACCTATCTCAGCGATCTGTCTATTTCGTTCATCCATAGT
TGCCTGACTCCCCGTCGTGTAGATAACTACGATACGGGAGGGCTTACCATCTGGCCCCAGTGCTGCAATG
ATACCGCGAGACCCACGCTCACCGGCTCCAGATTTATCAGCAATAAACCAGCCAGCCGGAAGGGCCGAGC
GCAGAAGTGGTCCTGCAACTTTATCCGCCTCCATCCAGTCTATTAATTGTTGCCGGGAAGCTAGAGTAAG
TAGTTCGCCAGTTAATAGTTTGCGCAACGTTGTTGCCATTGCTACAGGCATCGTGGTGTCACGCTCGTCG
TTTGGTATGGCTTCATTCAGCTCCGGTTCCCAACGATCAAGGCGAGTTACATGATCCCCCATGTTGTGCA
AAAAAGCGGTTAGCTCCTTCGGTCCTCCGATCGTTGTCAGAAGTAAGTTGGCCGCAGTGTTATCACTCAT
GGTTATGGCAGCACTGCATAATTCTCTTACTGTCATGCCATCCGTAAGATGCTTTTCTGTGACTGGTGAG
TACTCAACCAAGTCATTCTGAGAATAGTGTATGCGGCGACCGAGTTGCTCTTGCCCGGCGTCAATACGGG
ATAATACCGCGCCACATAGCAGAACTTTAAAAGTGCTCATCATTGGAAAACGTTCTTCGGGGCGAAAACT
CTCAAGGATCTTACCGCTGTTGAGATCCAGTTCGATGTAACCCACTCGTGCACCCAACTGATCTTCAGCA
TCTTTTACTTTCACCAGCGTTTCTGGGTGAGCAAAAACAGGAAGGCAAAATGCCGCAAAAAAGGGAATAA
GGGCGACACGGAAATGTTGAATACTCATACTCTTCCTTTTTCAATATTATTGAAGCATTTATCAGGGTTA
TTGTCTCATGAGCGGATACATATTTGAATGTATTTAGAAAAATAAACAAATAGGGGTTCCGCGCACATTT
CCCCGAAAAGTGCCACCTGACGTC
